Addgene plasmid #220541: LT3GEPIR-NEK2shRNA2
Purpose: To inducibly knockdown NEK2 expression
Depositing lab: Sean Lee. Depositing organization: Tulane University.
Backbone
  Vector backbone: LT3GEPIR
  Backbone manufacturer: Dr. Johannes Zuber
  Vector type: Lentiviral
  Selectable markers: Puromycin
Growth in bacteria
  Bacterial resistance: Ampicillin, 100 μg/mL
  Growth temperature: 37°C
  Growth strain: NEB Stable
  Copy number: High Copy
Gene/Insert
  Gene/Insert name: NEK2 shRNA2
  gRNA/shRNA sequence: GCCATGCCTTTCTGTATAGTA
  Species: H. sapiens (human)
  Insert size (bp): 125
  Entrez Gene: NEK2 (a.k.a. HsPK21, NEK2A, NLK1, PPP1R111, RP67)
  Promoter: TRE3G (TetOP) promoter
  Cloning method: Restriction Enzyme; 5′ cloning site XhoI (not destroyed); 3′ cloning site EcoRI (not destroyed)
  Sequencing primers: 5′ TGTTTGAATGAGGCTTCAGTAC; 3′ CAGCGGGGCTGCTAAAGCGCATGC
Terms and licenses: Academic/Nonprofit Terms; Industry Terms: Not Available to Industry
How to cite: LT3GEPIR-NEK2shRNA2 was a gift from Sean Lee (Addgene plasmid # 220541 ; http://n2t.net/addgene:220541 ; RRID:Addgene_220541)
