[The description below was written by a language model from this plasmid's Addgene catalogue record and pLannotate feature annotations shown in this document.]
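Description:
LT3GEPIR-NEK2shRNA2 is a 10,273 nt all-in-one, doxycycline-inducible lentiviral shRNA vector built on the LT3GEPIR backbone and designed to knock down human NEK2 on demand. It is propagated in E. coli as a high-copy plasmid through a ColE1/pUC-type origin with ampicillin resistance (AmpR), and it also carries an f1 origin and an SV40 origin. The viral portion has the usual features of a self-inactivating HIV-1-derived transfer vector. An RSV promoter drives a truncated 5' LTR, followed by the Ψ packaging signal with a gag fragment, the RRE for Rev-dependent nuclear export and the cPPT/CTS. A WPRE and a ΔU3 3' LTR close the unit, with an SV40 polyadenylation signal downstream. The short RSF ori, lacI and lacZα fragments in the annotation appear to be backbone remnants rather than functional elements.

The payload consists of two expression units. In the first, the Tet-responsive TRE3G promoter drives EGFP. The 125 bp NEK2 shRNA insert sits downstream of EGFP, cloned between XhoI and EcoRI sites that were both retained. An annotated 3' miR-30a flanking sequence follows, which indicates the hairpin is embedded in a microRNA-type scaffold within the reporter transcript, so green fluorescence reports shRNA expression. In the second unit, the constitutive mouse PGK promoter expresses puromycin N-acetyltransferase, followed by an EMCV IRES and the reverse tetracycline transactivator rtTA3. One transcript therefore provides both drug selection of transduced cells and the transactivator needed for induction. With doxycycline present, rtTA3 activates TRE3G and switches on EGFP and the NEK2-targeting hairpin together. The construct is intended for generating puromycin-selected mammalian cell populations in which NEK2 depletion can be induced and monitored.
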