Features (pLannotate 1.2.2; 32 found; start..end, strand, type, name):
      1..41      +  rep_origin     RSF ori (fragment): Plasmids containing the RSF 1030 origin of replication can be propagated in E. coli cells that contain additional plasmids with compatible origins.
     43..135     +  CDS            lacI (fragment): lac repressor; lacI; The lac repressor binds to the lac operator to inhibit transcription in E. coli. This inhibition can be relieved by adding lactose or isopropyl-β-D-thiogalactopyranoside (IPTG).
    148..169     +  protein_bind   CAP binding site: CAP binding activates transcription in the presence of cAMP. E. coli catabolite activator protein
    184..214     +  promoter       lac promoter: promoter for the E. coli lac operon
    222..238     +  protein_bind   lac operator: The lac repressor binds to the lac operator to inhibit transcription in E. coli. This inhibition can be relieved by adding lactose or isopropyl-β-D-thiogalactopyranoside (IPTG). lac repressor encoded by lacI
    283..301     +  promoter       T3 promoter: promoter for bacteriophage T3 RNA polymerase
    329..555     +  promoter       RSV promoter: Rous sarcoma virus enhancer/promoter
    556..736     +  LTR            5' LTR (truncated): truncated 5' long terminal repeat (LTR) from HIV-1
    783..908     +  misc_feature   HIV-1 Ψ: packaging signal of human immunodeficiency virus type 1
    892..1255    +  CDS            HIV-1 gag (fragment): gag protein from human immunodeficiency virus 1; gag
   1401..1634    +  misc_feature   RRE: The Rev response element (RRE) of HIV-1 allows for Rev-dependent mRNA export from the nucleus to the cytoplasm.
   2011..2111    +  CDS            Rev (fragment): human immunodeficiency virus 1 (HIV-1) Rev protein; rev; enhances nuclear export of unspliced and incompletely spliced viral mRNAs
   2130..2247    +  misc_feature   cPPT/CTS: central polypurine tract and central termination sequence of HIV-1
   2263..2641    +  promoter       TRE3G promoter: 3rd-generation Tet-responsive promoter that can be activated by binding of Tet-On® 3G
   2665..3384    +  CDS            EGFP: the original enhanced GFP (Yang et al., 1996) mammalian codon-optimized
   3620..3747    +  ncRNA          3' miR-30a: sequence downstream of the 71-nt precursor of the human miR-30a microRNA (Zeng et al., 2002) miRNA
   3772..4271    +  promoter       PGK promoter: mouse phosphoglycerate kinase 1 promoter
   4292..4891    +  CDS            PuroR: puromycin N-acetyltransferase; pac from Streptomyces alboniger; confers resistance to puromycin
   5057..5519    +  misc_feature   IRES: internal ribosome entry site (IRES) of the encephalomyocarditis virus (EMCV)
   5542..6230    +  CDS            rtTA3 (fragment): reverse tetracycline transactivator 3 activates expression from Tet-responsive promoters in the presence of doxycycline
   6160..6270    +  CDS            VP48: 3 tandem repeats of the minimal activation domain of herpes simplex virus VP16 (Cheng et al., 2013)
   6325..6913    +  misc_feature   WPRE: woodchuck hepatitis virus posttranscriptional regulatory element
   6930..7118    +  CDS            nef (fragment): NEF_HV1Z2 - Experimental evidence at protein level: Swiss-Prot protein existence level 1. Extracellular Nef protein targets CD4(+) T-lymphocytes for apoptosis by interacting with CXCR4 surface receptors. From Human immunodeficiency virus type 1 group M subtype D (isolate Z2/CDC-Z34) (HIV-1).
   7120..7353    +  LTR            3' LTR (ΔU3): self-inactivating 3' long terminal repeat (LTR) from HIV-1
   7425..7546    +  polyA_signal   SV40 poly(A) signal: SV40 polyadenylation signal
   7586..7721    +  rep_origin     SV40 ori: SV40 origin of replication
   7742..7760    -  promoter       T7 promoter: promoter for bacteriophage T7 RNA polymerase
   7768..7923    +  CDS            lacZα (fragment): LacZα fragment of β-galactosidase; lacZ fragment
   7928..8356    +  rep_origin     f1 ori (sequence partly withheld): f1 bacteriophage origin of replication; arrow indicates direction of (+) strand synthesis
   8409..8513    +  promoter       AmpR promoter: bla
   8514..9374    +  CDS            AmpR: β-lactamase; bla; confers resistance to ampicillin, carbenicillin, and related antibiotics
   9545..10133   +  rep_origin     ori: high-copy-number ColE1/pMB1/pBR322/pUC origin of replication
>Addgene plasmid #220541 | LT3GEPIR-NEK2shRNA2 | addgene full sequence | sequence record 438391 | Addgene NGS Result
AACGACCGAGCGCAGCGAGTCAGTGAGCGAGGAAGCGGAAGAGCGCCCAATACGCAAACCGCCTCTCCCC
GCGCGTTGGCCGATTCATTAATGCAGCTGGCACGACAGGTTTCCCGACTGGAAAGCGGGCAGTGAGCGCA
ACGCAATTAATGTGAGTTAGCTCACTCATTAGGCACCCCAGGCTTTACACTTTATGCTTCCGGCTCGTAT
GTTGTGTGGAATTGTGAGCGGATAACAATTTCACACAGGAAACAGCTATGACCATGATTACGCCAAGCGC
GCAATTAACCCTCACTAAAGGGAACAAAAGCTGGAGCTGCAAGCTTAATGTAGTCTTATGCAATACTCTT
GTAGTCTTGCAACATGGTAACGATGAGTTAGCAACATGCCTTACAAGGAGAGAAAAAGCACCGTGCATGC
CGATTGGTGGAAGTAAGGTGGTACGATCGTGCCTTATTAGGAAGGCAACAGACGGGTCTGACATGGATTG
GACGAACCACTGAATTGCCGCATTGCAGAGATATTGTATTTAAGTGCCTAGCTCGATACATAAACGGGTC
TCTCTGGTTAGACCAGATCTGAGCCTGGGAGCTCTCTGGCTAACTAGGGAACCCACTGCTTAAGCCTCAA
TAAAGCTTGCCTTGAGTGCTTCAAGTAGTGTGTGCCCGTCTGTTGTGTGACTCTGGTAACTAGAGATCCC
TCAGACCCTTTTAGTCAGTGTGGAAAATCTCTAGCAGTGGCGCCCGAACAGGGACTTGAAAGCGAAAGGG
AAACCAGAGGAGCTCTCTCGACGCAGGACTCGGCTTGCTGAAGCGCGCACGGCAAGAGGCGAGGGGCGGC
GACTGGTGAGTACGCCAAAAATTTTGACTAGCGGAGGCTAGAAGGAGAGAGATGGGTGCGAGAGCGTCAG
TATTAAGCGGGGGAGAATTAGATCGCGATGGGAAAAAATTCGGTTAAGGCCAGGGGGAAAGAAAAAATAT
AAATTAAAACATATAGTATGGGCAAGCAGGGAGCTAGAACGATTCGCAGTTAATCCTGGCCTGTTAGAAA
CATCAGAAGGCTGTAGACAAATACTGGGACAGCTACAACCATCCCTTCAGACAGGATCAGAAGAACTTAG
ATCATTATATAATACAGTAGCAACCCTCTATTGTGTGCATCAAAGGATAGAGATAAAAGACACCAAGGAA
GCTTTAGACAAGATAGAGGAAGAGCAAAACAAAAGTAAGACCACCGCACAGCAAGCGGCCGCTGATCTTC
AGACCTGGAGGAGGAGATATGAGGGACAATTGGAGAAGTGAATTATATAAATATAAAGTAGTAAAAATTG
AACCATTAGGAGTAGCACCCACCAAGGCAAAGAGAAGAGTGGTGCAGAGAGAAAAAAGAGCAGTGGGAAT
AGGAGCTTTGTTCCTTGGGTTCTTGGGAGCAGCAGGAAGCACTATGGGCGCAGCGTCAATGACGCTGACG
GTACAGGCCAGACAATTATTGTCTGGTATAGTGCAGCAGCAGAACAATTTGCTGAGGGCTATTGAGGCGC
AACAGCATCTGTTGCAACTCACAGTCTGGGGCATCAAGCAGCTCCAGGCAAGAATCCTGGCTGTGGAAAG
ATACCTAAAGGATCAACAGCTCCTGGGGATTTGGGGTTGCTCTGGAAAACTCATTTGCACCACTGCTGTG
CCTTGGAATGCTAGTTGGAGTAATAAATCTCTGGAACAGATTTGGAATCACACGACCTGGATGGAGTGGG
ACAGAGAAATTAACAATTACACAAGCTTAATACACTCCTTAATTGAAGAATCGCAAAACCAGCAAGAAAA
GAATGAACAAGAATTATTGGAATTAGATAAATGGGCAAGTTTGTGGAATTGGTTTAACATAACAAATTGG
CTGTGGTATATAAAATTATTCATAATGATAGTAGGAGGCTTGGTAGGTTTAAGAATAGTTTTTGCTGTAC
TTTCTATAGTGAATAGAGTTAGGCAGGGATATTCACCATTATCGTTTCAGACCCACCTCCCAACCCCGAG
GGGACCCGACAGGCCCGAAGGAATAGAAGAAGAAGGTGGAGAGAGAGACAGAGACAGATCCATTCGATTA
GTGAACGGATCTCGACGGTATCGGTTAACTTTTAAAAGAAAAGGGGGGATTGGGGGGTACAGTGCAGGGG
AAAGAATAGTAGACATAATAGCAACAGACATACAAACTAAAGAATTACAAAAACAAATTACAAAAATTCA
AAATTTTATCGATTCTAGATTCGAGTTTACTCCCTATCAGTGATAGAGAACGTATGAAGAGTTTACTCCC
TATCAGTGATAGAGAACGTATGCAGACTTTACTCCCTATCAGTGATAGAGAACGTATAAGGAGTTTACTC
CCTATCAGTGATAGAGAACGTATGACCAGTTTACTCCCTATCAGTGATAGAGAACGTATCTACAGTTTAC
TCCCTATCAGTGATAGAGAACGTATATCCAGTTTACTCCCTATCAGTGATAGAGAACGTATAAGCTTTAG
GCGTGTACGGTGGGCGCCTATAAAAGCAGAGCTCGTTTAGTGAACCGTCAGATCGCCTGGAGCAATTCCA
CAACACTTTTGTCTTATACCAACTTTCCGTACCACTTCCTACCCTCGTAAAGTCGAGCTTGCGTTGGATC
CACCATGGTGAGCAAGGGCGAGGAGCTGTTCACCGGGGTGGTGCCCATCCTGGTCGAGCTGGACGGCGAC
GTAAACGGCCACAAGTTCAGCGTGTCTGGCGAGGGCGAGGGCGATGCCACCTACGGCAAGCTGACCCTGA
AGTTCATCTGCACCACCGGCAAGCTGCCCGTGCCCTGGCCCACCCTCGTGACCACCCTGACCTACGGCGT
GCAGTGCTTCAGCCGCTACCCCGACCACATGAAGCAGCACGACTTCTTCAAGTCCGCCATGCCCGAAGGC
TACGTCCAGGAGCGCACCATCTTCTTCAAGGACGACGGCAACTACAAGACCCGCGCCGAGGTGAAGTTCG
AGGGCGACACCCTGGTGAACCGCATCGAGCTGAAGGGCATCGACTTCAAGGAGGACGGCAACATCCTGGG
GCACAAGCTGGAGTACAACTACAACAGCCACAACGTCTATATCATGGCCGACAAGCAGAAGAACGGCATC
AAGGCGAACTTCAAGATCCGCCACAACATCGAGGACGGCAGCGTGCAGCTCGCCGACCACTACCAGCAGA
ACACCCCCATCGGCGACGGCCCCGTGCTGCTGCCCGACAACCACTACCTGAGCACCCAGTCCGCCCTGAG
CAAAGACCCCAACGAGAAGCGCGATCACATGGTCCTGCTGGAGTTCGTGACCGCCGCCGGGATCACTCTC
GGCATGGACGAGCTGTACAAGTAATGACGTACGGCGGCCGCCTCGACTAGGGATAACAGGGTAATTGTTT
GAATGAGGCTTCAGTACTTTACAGAATCGTTGCCTGCACATCTTGGAAACACTTGCTGGGATTACTTCGA
CTTCTTAACCCAACAGAAGGCTCGAGAAGGTATATTGCTGTTGACAGTGAGCGAGCCATGCCTTTCTGTA
TAGTATAGTGAAGCCACAGATGTATACTATACAGAAAGGCATGGCGTGCCTACTGCCTCGGACTTCAAGG
GGTCTAGAATTCGAGCAATTATCTTGTTTACTAAAACTGAATACCTTGCTATCTCTTTGATACATTTTTA
CAAAGCTGAATTAAAATGGTATAAATTAAATCACTTTTTTCAATTGACGCGTAATTCTACCGGGTAGGGG
AGGCGCTTTTCCCAAGGCAGTCTGGAGCATGCGCTTTAGCAGCCCCGCTGGGCACTTGGCGCTACACAAG
TGGCCTCTGGCCTCGCACACATTCCACATCCACCGGTAGGCGCCAACCGGCTCCGTTCTTTGGTGGCCCC
TTCGCGCCACCTTCTACTCCTCCCCTAGTCAGGAAGTTCCCCCCCGCCCCGCAGCTCGCGTCGTGCAGGA
CGTGACAAATGGAAGTAGCACGTCTCACTAGTCTCGTGCAGATGGACAGCACCGCTGAGCAATGGAAGCG
GGTAGGCCTTTGGGGCAGCGGCCAATAGCAGCTTTGCTCCTTCGCTTTCTGGGCTCAGAGGCTGGGAAGG
GGTGGGTCCGGGGGCGGGCTCAGGGGCGGGCTCAGGGGCGGGGCGGGCGCCCGAAGGTCCTCCGGAGGCC
CGGCATTCTGCACGCTTCAAAAGCGCACGTCTGCCGCGCTGTTCTCCTCTTCCTCATCTCCGGGCCTTTC
GACCTGCAGCCCAAGCTTACCATGACCGAGTACAAGCCCACGGTGCGCCTCGCCACCCGCGACGACGTCC
CCAGGGCCGTACGCACCCTCGCCGCCGCGTTCGCCGACTACCCCGCCACGCGCCACACCGTCGATCCGGA
CCGCCACATCGAGCGGGTCACCGAGCTGCAAGAACTCTTCCTCACGCGCGTCGGGCTCGACATCGGCAAG
GTGTGGGTCGCGGACGACGGCGCCGCGGTGGCGGTCTGGACCACGCCGGAGAGCGTCGAAGCGGGGGCGG
TGTTCGCCGAGATCGGCCCGCGCATGGCCGAGTTGAGCGGTTCCCGGCTGGCCGCGCAGCAACAGATGGA
AGGCCTCCTGGCGCCGCACCGGCCCAAGGAGCCCGCGTGGTTCCTGGCCACCGTCGGCGTCTCGCCCGAC
CACCAGGGCAAGGGTCTGGGCAGCGCCGTCGTGCTCCCCGGAGTGGAGGCGGCCGAGCGCGCCGGGGTGC
CCGCCTTCCTGGAGACCTCCGCGCCCCGCAACCTCCCCTTCTACGAGCGGCTCGGCTTCACCGTCACCGC
CGACGTCGAGGTGCCCGAAGGACCGCGCACCTGGTGCATGACCCGCAAGCCCGGTGCCTGACGCCCGCCC
CACGACCCGCAGCGCCCGACCGAAAGGAGCGCACGACCCCATGCATCCAATTCCGCCCCCCCCCCCTAAC
GTTACTGGCCGAAGCCGCTTGGAATAAGGCCGGTGTGCGTTTGTCTATATGTTATTTTCCACCATATTGC
CGTCTTTTGGCAATGTGAGGGCCCGGAAACCTGGCCCTGTCTTCTTGACGAGCATTCCTAGGGGTCTTTC
CCCTCTCGCCAAAGGAATGCAAGGTCTGTTGAATGTCGTGAAGGAAGCAGTTCCTCTGGAAGCTTCTTGA
AGACAAACAACGTCTGTAGCGACCCTTTGCAGGCAGCGGAACCCCCCACCTGGCGACAGGTGCCTCTGCG
GCCAAAAGCCACGTGTATAAGATACACCTGCAAAGGCGGCACAACCCCAGTGCCACGTTGTGAGTTGGAT
AGTTGTGGAAAGAGTCAAATGGCTCTCCTCAAGCGTATTCAACAAGGGGCTGAAGGATGCCCAGAAGGTA
CCCCATTGTATGGGATCTGATCTGGGGCCTCGGTGCACATGCTTTACATGTGTTTAGTCGAGGTTAAAAA
AACGTCTAGGCCCCCCGAACCACGGGGACGTGGTTTTCCTTTGAAAAACACGATGATAATATGGCCACAA
CCATGAGTAGACTGGACAAGAGCAAAGTCATAAACGGAGCTCTGGAATTACTCAATGGTGTCGGTATCGA
AGGCCTGACGACAAGGAAACTCGCTCAAAAGCTGGGAGTTGAGCAGCCTACCCTGTACTGGCACGTGAAG
AACAAGCGGGCCCTGCTCGATGCCCTGCCAATCGAGATGCTGGACAGGCATCATACCCACTTCTGCCCCC
TGGAAGGCGAGTCATGGCAAGACTTTCTGCGGAACAACGCCAAGTCATACCGCTGTGCTCTCCTCTCACA
TCGCGACGGGGCTAAAGTGCATCTCGGCACCCGCCCAACAGAGAAACAGTACGAAACCCTGGAAAATCAG
CTCGCGTTCCTGTGTCAGCAAGGCTTCTCCCTGGAGAACGCACTGTACGCTCTGTCCGCCGTGGGCCACT
TTACACTGGGCTGCGTATTGGAGGAACAGGAGCATCAAGTAGCAAAAGAGGAAAGAGAGACACCTACCAC
CGATTCTATGCCCCCACTTCTGAGACAAGCAATTGAGCTGTTCGACCGGCAGGGAGCCGAACCTGCCTTC
CTTTTCGGCCTGGAACTAATCATATGTGGCCTGGAGAAACAGCTAAAGTGCGAAAGCGGCGGGCCGACCG
ACGCCCTTGACGATTTTGACTTAGACATGCTCCCAGCCGATGCCCTTGACGACTTTGACCTTGATATGCT
GCCTGCTGACGCTCTTGACGATTTTGACCTTGACATGCTCCCCGGGTAATCCGGACTCGACCTGCAGCCA
AGCTTATCGAAACGCGTCTGGAACAATCAACCTCTGGATTACAAAATTTGTGAAAGATTGACTGGTATTC
TTAACTATGTTGCTCCTTTTACGCTATGTGGATACGCTGCTTTAATGCCTTTGTATCATGCTATTGCTTC
CCGTATGGCTTTCATTTTCTCCTCCTTGTATAAATCCTGGTTGCTGTCTCTTTATGAGGAGTTGTGGCCC
GTTGTCAGGCAACGTGGCGTGGTGTGCACTGTGTTTGCTGACGCAACCCCCACTGGTTGGGGCATTGCCA
CCACCTGTCAGCTCCTTTCCGGGACTTTCGCTTTCCCCCTCCCTATTGCCACGGCGGAACTCATCGCCGC
CTGCCTTGCCCGCTGCTGGACAGGGGCTCGGCTGTTGGGCACTGACAATTCCGTGGTGTTGTCGGGGAAG
CTGACGTCCTTTCCATGGCTGCTCGCCTGTGTTGCCACCTGGATTCTGCGCGGGACGTCCTTCTGCTACG
TCCCTTCGGCCCTCAATCCAGCGGACCTTCCTTCCCGCGGCCTGCTGCCGGCTCTGCGGCCTCTTCCGCG
TCTTCGCCTTCGCCCTCAGACGAGTCGGATCTCCCTTTGGGCCGCCTCCCCGCCTGGAATTAATTCTGCA
GTCGAGACCTAGAAAAACATGGAGCAATCACAAGTAGCAATACAGCAGCTACCAATGCTGATTGTGCCTG
GCTAGAAGCACAAGAGGAGGAGGAGGTGGGTTTTCCAGTCACACCTCAGGTACCTTTAAGACCAATGACT
TACAAGGCAGCTGTAGATCTTAGCCACTTTTTAAAAGAAAAGGGGGGACTGGAAGGGCTAATTCACTCCC
AACGAAGACAAGATCTGCTTTTTGCTTGTACTGGGTCTCTCTGGTTAGACCAGATCTGAGCCTGGGAGCT
CTCTGGCTAACTAGGGAACCCACTGCTTAAGCCTCAATAAAGCTTGCCTTGAGTGCTTCAAGTAGTGTGT
GCCCGTCTGTTGTGTGACTCTGGTAACTAGAGATCCCTCAGACCCTTTTAGTCAGTGTGGAAAATCTCTA
GCAGTAGTAGTTCATGTCATCTTATTATTCAGTATTTATAACTTGCAAAGAAATGAATATCAGAGAGTGA
GAGGAACTTGTTTATTGCAGCTTATAATGGTTACAAATAAAGCAATAGCATCACAAATTTCACAAATAAA
GCATTTTTTTCACTGCATTCTAGTTGTGGTTTGTCCAAACTCATCAATGTATCTTATCATGTCTGGCTCT
AGCTATCCCGCCCCTAACTCCGCCCATCCCGCCCCTAACTCCGCCCAGTTCCGCCCATTCTCCGCCCCAT
GGCTGACTAATTTTTTTTATTTATGCAGAGGCCGAGGCCGCCTCGGCCTCTGAGCTATTCCAGAAGTAGT
GAGGAGGCTTTTTTGGAGGCCTAGGGACGTACCCAATTCGCCCTATAGTGAGTCGTATTACGCGCGCTCA
CTGGCCGTCGTTTTACAACGTCGTGACTGGGAAAACCCTGGCGTTACCCAACTTAATCGCCTTGCAGCAC
ATCCCCCTTTCGCCAGCTGGCGTAATAGCGAAGAGGCCCGCACCGATCGCCCTTCCCAACAGTTGCGCAG
CCTGAATGGCGAATGGG
[124 nt withheld, positions 7928-8051]
C
[91 nt withheld, positions 8053-8143]
A
[49 nt withheld, positions 8145-8193]
CCTTTGACGTTGGAGTCCACGTTCTTT
[37 nt withheld, positions 8221-8257]
ACCCTATCTCGGTCTATTCTTTTGATTTATAAGGGATTTTGCCGATTTCGGCCTATTGGTTAAAAAATGA
GCTGATTTAACAAAAATTTAACGCGAATTTTAACAAAATATTAACGCTTACAATTTAGGTGGCACTTTTC
GGGGAAATGTGCGCGGAACCCCTATTTGTTTATTTTTCTAAATACATTCAAATATGTATCCGCTCATGAG
ACAATAACCCTGATAAATGCTTCAATAATATTGAAAAAGGAAGAGTATGAGTATTCAACATTTCCGTGTC
GCCCTTATTCCCTTTTTTGCGGCATTTTGCCTTCCTGTTTTTGCTCACCCAGAAACGCTGGTGAAAGTAA
AAGATGCTGAAGATCAGTTGGGTGCACGAGTGGGTTACATCGAACTGGATCTCAACAGCGGTAAGATCCT
TGAGAGTTTTCGCCCCGAAGAACGTTTTCCAATGATGAGCACTTTTAAAGTTCTGCTATGTGGCGCGGTA
TTATCCCGTATTGACGCCGGGCAAGAGCAACTCGGTCGCCGCATACACTATTCTCAGAATGACTTGGTTG
AGTACTCACCAGTCACAGAAAAGCATCTTACGGATGGCATGACAGTAAGAGAATTATGCAGTGCTGCCAT
AACCATGAGTGATAACACTGCGGCCAACTTACTTCTGACAACGATCGGAGGACCGAAGGAGCTAACCGCT
TTTTTGCACAACATGGGGGATCATGTAACTCGCCTTGATCGTTGGGAACCGGAGCTGAATGAAGCCATAC
CAAACGACGAGCGTGACACCACGATGCCTGTAGCAATGGCAACAACGTTGCGCAAACTATTAACTGGCGA
ACTACTTACTCTAGCTTCCCGGCAACAATTAATAGACTGGATGGAGGCGGATAAAGTTGCAGGACCACTT
CTGCGCTCGGCCCTTCCGGCTGGCTGGTTTATTGCTGATAAATCTGGAGCCGGTGAGCGTGGGTCTCGCG
GTATCATTGCAGCACTGGGGCCAGATGGTAAGCCCTCCCGTATCGTAGTTATCTACACGACGGGGAGTCA
GGCAACTATGGATGAACGAAATAGACAGATCGCTGAGATAGGTGCCTCACTGATTAAGCATTGGTAACTG
TCAGACCAAGTTTACTCATATATACTTTAGATTGATTTAAAACTTCATTTTTAATTTAAAAGGATCTAGG
TGAAGATCCTTTTTGATAATCTCATGACCAAAATCCCTTAACGTGAGTTTTCGTTCCACTGAGCGTCAGA
CCCCGTAGAAAAGATCAAAGGATCTTCTTGAGATCCTTTTTTTCTGCGCGTAATCTGCTGCTTGCAAACA
AAAAAACCACCGCTACCAGCGGTGGTTTGTTTGCCGGATCAAGAGCTACCAACTCTTTTTCCGAAGGTAA
CTGGCTTCAGCAGAGCGCAGATACCAAATACTGTTCTTCTAGTGTAGCCGTAGTTAGGCCACCACTTCAA
GAACTCTGTAGCACCGCCTACATACCTCGCTCTGCTAATCCTGTTACCAGTGGCTGCTGCCAGTGGCGAT
AAGTCGTGTCTTACCGGGTTGGACTCAAGACGATAGTTACCGGATAAGGCGCAGCGGTCGGGCTGAACGG
GGGGTTCGTGCACACAGCCCAGCTTGGAGCGAACGACCTACACCGAACTGAGATACCTACAGCGTGAGCT
ATGAGAAAGCGCCACGCTTCCCGAAGGGAGAAAGGCGGACAGGTATCCGGTAAGCGGCAGGGTCGGAACA
GGAGAGCGCACGAGGGAGCTTCCAGGGGGAAACGCCTGGTATCTTTATAGTCCTGTCGGGTTTCGCCACC
TCTGACTTGAGCGTCGATTTTTGTGATGCTCGTCAGGGGGGCGGAGCCTATGGAAAAACGCCAGCAACGC
GGCCTTTTTACGGTTCCTGGCCTTTTGCTGGCCTTTTGCTCACATGTTCTTTCCTGCGTTATCCCCTGAT
TCTGTGGATAACCGTATTACCGCCTTTGAGTGAGCTGATACCGCTCGCCGCAGCCG
